Addgene plasmid #212745: YIp128-ADH-NUbo-E3(48)-NLS-VSV
Purpose: Constitutive expression of NUbo-E3(48)-NLS-VSV in budding yeast
Depositing lab: Helle Ulrich. Depositing organization: Institut fuer Molekulare Biologie (IMB Mainz). Publication: Ubiquiton-An inducible, linkage-specific polyubiquitylation tool. Renz C, Asimaki E, Meister C, Albanese V, Petriukov K, Krapoth NC, Wegmann S, Wollscheid HP, Wong RP, Fulzele A, Chen JX, Leon S, Ulrich HD. Mol Cell. 2024 Jan 18;84(2):386-400.e11. doi: 10.1016/j.molcel.2023.11.016. Epub 2023 Dec 15. PubMed 38103558.
Backbone
  Vector backbone: YIplac128
  Vector type: Yeast Expression ; integrative vector
  Selectable markers: LEU2
Growth in bacteria
  Bacterial resistance: Ampicillin, 100 μg/mL
  Growth temperature: 37°C
  Growth strain: Top10
  Copy number: High Copy
Gene/Insert
  Gene/Insert name: E3(48)
  Species: H. sapiens (human), S. cerevisiae (budding yeast)
  Promoter: ADH1
  Tag / fusion protein: NUbo (N terminal on insert); NLS-VSV (C terminal on insert)
  Cloning method: Restriction Enzyme; 5′ cloning site unknown (unknown if destroyed)
Terms and licenses: Academic/Nonprofit Terms; Industry Terms: Not Available to Industry
Depositor comments: pHU3977
How to cite: YIp128-ADH-NUbo-E3(48)-NLS-VSV was a gift from Helle Ulrich (Addgene plasmid # 212745 ; http://n2t.net/addgene:212745 ; RRID:Addgene_212745)
