[The description below was written by a language model from this plasmid's Addgene catalogue record and pLannotate feature annotations shown in this document.]
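Description:
YIp128-ADH-NUbo-E3(48)-NLS-VSV is a yeast integrative expression plasmid of about 6.2 kb built on the YIplac128 backbone, designed for constitutive production of an engineered ubiquitin ligase component in Saccharomyces cerevisiae. It carries a high-copy ColE1/pUC-type origin and an ampicillin resistance gene (β-lactamase) for propagation in E. coli. It has no annotated yeast replication origin, so it must integrate into the genome to be maintained. Yeast transformants are selected through the LEU2 marker, which is present with its own promoter. Remnants of the lacZα/lac promoter region, together with small rop, bom and lacI fragments, are left over from the parental cloning vector.

The expression cassette lies between the S. cerevisiae ADH1 promoter and the ADH1 terminator. The annotated open reading frame begins with a fragment of yeast ubiquitin, which corresponds to the N-terminal "NUbo" tag named in the record. This is followed by a short sequence matching part of an HA epitope array, then the FRB* domain (the T2098L mutant of the human FRAP rapamycin-binding domain), and then a fragment of yeast Cue1, a protein known for recruiting the E2 enzyme Ubc7. The catalogue lists a C-terminal NLS-VSV tag, for nuclear targeting and epitope detection. The feature table does not annotate it, but an unannotated stretch between the Cue1 fragment and the terminator could accommodate it.

The construct belongs to the "Ubiquiton" toolset for inducible, linkage-specific polyubiquitylation. The "48" in the E3 name presumably refers to K48-linked chains. The FRB* module suggests that the ligase is recruited to a partner-tagged substrate by rapamycin or a rapalog, although the record does not describe the partner constructs.
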