Features (pLannotate 1.2.2; 18 found; start..end, strand, type, name):
    183..771     -  rep_origin     ori: high-copy-number ColE1/pMB1/pBR322/pUC origin of replication
    942..1802    -  CDS            AmpR: β-lactamase; bla; confers resistance to ampicillin, carbenicillin, and related antibiotics
   1803..1907    -  promoter       AmpR promoter: bla
   1995..2400    +  promoter       LEU2 promoter: S. cerevisiae LEU2
   2401..3492    +  CDS            LEU2: LEU3_YEAST - Experimental evidence at protein level: Swiss-Prot protein existence level 1. Catalyzes the oxidation of 3-carboxy-2-hydroxy-4- methylpentanoate (3-isopropylmalate) to 3-carboxy-4-methyl-2- oxopentanoate. The product decarboxylates to 4-methyl-2 oxopentanoate. From Saccharomyces cerevisiae (strain ATCC 204508 / S288c) (Baker's yeast).
   3607..3642    +  CDS            rop (fragment): Rop protein, which maintains plasmids at low copy number; rop
   3744..3843    +  misc_feature   bom (fragment): basis of mobility region from pBR322
   3849..4006    -  CDS            lacZα (fragment): LacZα fragment of β-galactosidase; lacZ fragment
   4314..4710    +  promoter       ADH1 promoter: S. cerevisiae ADH1; promoter for alcohol dehydrogenase 1
   4721..4831    +  CDS            ubiquitin (fragment): Saccharomyces cerevisiae ubiquitin
   4844..4872    +  CDS            3xHA (fragment): three tandem HA epitope tags
   4880..5158    +  CDS            FRB*: T2098L mutant of FKBP-rapamycin binding domain of human FRAP binds synthetic ligands such as AP21967
   5171..5710    +  CDS            CUE1 (fragment): CUE1_YEAST - Also known as KIS4. Experimental evidence at protein level: Swiss-Prot protein existence level 1. Component of the endoplasmic reticulum-associated protein degradation (ERAD) pathway. Recruits the soluble ubiquitin-conjugating enzyme UBC7 to the cytoplasmic face of the endoplasmic reticulum membrane where it functions in degradation of misfolded or regulated proteins localized in the endoplasmic reticulum (ER) lumen or membrane via the ubiquitin-proteasome system. Targets the E2 conjugating enzyme UBC7 to the DOA10 ubiquitin ligase complex, which is part of the ERAD-C pathway resp
   5804..5991    +  terminator     ADH1 terminator: S. cerevisiae ADH1; transcription terminator for the S. cerevisiae alcohol dehydrogenase 1 (ADH1) gene
   6039..6055    -  protein_bind   lac operator: The lac repressor binds to the lac operator to inhibit transcription in E. coli. This inhibition can be relieved by adding lactose or isopropyl-β-D-thiogalactopyranoside (IPTG). lac repressor encoded by lacI
   6063..6093    -  promoter       lac promoter: promoter for the E. coli lac operon
   6108..6129    -  protein_bind   CAP binding site: CAP binding activates transcription in the presence of cAMP. E. coli catabolite activator protein
   6142..6234    -  CDS            lacI (fragment): lac repressor; lacI; The lac repressor binds to the lac operator to inhibit transcription in E. coli. This inhibition can be relieved by adding lactose or isopropyl-β-D-thiogalactopyranoside (IPTG).
>Addgene plasmid #212745 | YIp128-ADH-NUbo-E3(48)-NLS-VSV | addgene full sequence | sequence record 420163 | Addgene NGS Result
TCTTCCGCTTCCTCGCTCACTGACTCGCTGCGCTCGGTCGTTCGGCTGCGGCGAGCGGTATCAGCTCACT
CAAAGGCGGTAATACGGTTATCCACAGAATCAGGGGATAACGCAGGAAAGAACATGTGAGCAAAAGGCCA
GCAAAAGGCCAGGAACCGTAAAAAGGCCGCGTTGCTGGCGTTTTTCCATAGGCTCCGCCCCCCTGACGAG
CATCACAAAAATCGACGCTCAAGTCAGAGGTGGCGAAACCCGACAGGACTATAAAGATACCAGGCGTTTC
CCCCTGGAAGCTCCCTCGTGCGCTCTCCTGTTCCGACCCTGCCGCTTACCGGATACCTGTCCGCCTTTCT
CCCTTCGGGAAGCGTGGCGCTTTCTCATAGCTCACGCTGTAGGTATCTCAGTTCGGTGTAGGTCGTTCGC
TCCAAGCTGGGCTGTGTGCACGAACCCCCCGTTCAGCCCGACCGCTGCGCCTTATCCGGTAACTATCGTC
TTGAGTCCAACCCGGTAAGACACGACTTATCGCCACTGGCAGCAGCCACTGGTAACAGGATTAGCAGAGC
GAGGTATGTAGGCGGTGCTACAGAGTTCTTGAAGTGGTGGCCTAACTACGGCTACACTAGAAGAACAGTA
TTTGGTATCTGCGCTCTGCTGAAGCCAGTTACCTTCGGAAAAAGAGTTGGTAGCTCTTGATCCGGCAAAC
AAACCACCGCTGGTAGCGGTGGTTTTTTTGTTTGCAAGCAGCAGATTACGCGCAGAAAAAAAGGATCTCA
AGAAGATCCTTTGATCTTTTCTACGGGGTCTGACGCTCAGTGGAACGAAAACTCACGTTAAGGGATTTTG
GTCATGAGATTATCAAAAAGGATCTTCACCTAGATCCTTTTAAATTAAAAATGAAGTTTTAAATCAATCT
AAAGTATATATGAGTAAACTTGGTCTGACAGTTACCAATGCTTAATCAGTGAGGCACCTATCTCAGCGAT
CTGTCTATTTCGTTCATCCATAGTTGCCTGACTCCCCGTCGTGTAGATAACTACGATACGGGAGGGCTTA
CCATCTGGCCCCAGTGCTGCAATGATACCGCGAGACCCACGCTCACCGGCTCCAGATTTATCAGCAATAA
ACCAGCCAGCCGGAAGGGCCGAGCGCAGAAGTGGTCCTGCAACTTTATCCGCCTCCATCCAGTCTATTAA
TTGTTGCCGGGAAGCTAGAGTAAGTAGTTCGCCAGTTAATAGTTTGCGCAACGTTGTTGCCATTGCTACA
GGCATCGTGGTGTCACGCTCGTCGTTTGGTATGGCTTCATTCAGCTCCGGTTCCCAACGATCAAGGCGAG
TTACATGATCCCCCATGTTGTGCAAAAAAGCGGTTAGCTCCTTCGGTCCTCCGATCGTTGTCAGAAGTAA
GTTGGCCGCAGTGTTATCACTCATGGTTATGGCAGCACTGCATAATTCTCTTACTGTCATGCCATCCGTA
AGATGCTTTTCTGTGACTGGTGAGTACTCAACCAAGTCATTCTGAGAATAGTGTATGCGGCGACCGAGTT
GCTCTTGCCCGGCGTCAATACGGGATAATACCGCGCCACATAGCAGAACTTTAAAAGTGCTCATCATTGG
AAAACGTTCTTCGGGGCGAAAACTCTCAAGGATCTTACCGCTGTTGAGATCCAGTTCGATGTAACCCACT
CGTGCACCCAACTGATCTTCAGCATCTTTTACTTTCACCAGCGTTTCTGGGTGAGCAAAAACAGGAAGGC
AAAATGCCGCAAAAAAGGGAATAAGGGCGACACGGAAATGTTGAATACTCATACTCTTCCTTTTTCAATA
TTATTGAAGCATTTATCAGGGTTATTGTCTCATGAGCGGATACATATTTGAATGTATTTAGAAAAATAAA
CAAATAGGGGTTCCGCGCACATTTCCCCGAAAAGTGCCACCTGACGTCTAAGAAACCATTATTATCATGA
CATTAACCTATAAAAATAGGCGTATCACGAGGCCAACTGTGGGAATACTCAGGTATCGTAAGATGCAAGA
GTTCGAATCTCTTAGCAACCATTATTTTTTTCCTCAACATAACGAGAACACACAGGGGCGCTATCGCACA
GAATCAAATTCGATGACTGGAAATTTTTTGTTAATTTCAGAGGTCGCCTGACGCATATACCTTTTTCAAC
TGAAAAATTGGGAGAAAAAGGAAAGGTGAGAGCGCCGGAACCGGCTTTTCATATAGAATAGAGAAGCGTT
CATGACTAAATGCTTGCATCACAATACTTGAAGTTGACAATATTATTTAAGGACCTATTGTTTTTTCCAA
TAGGTGGTTAGCAATCGTCTTACTTTCTAACTTTTCTTACCTTTTACATTTCAGCAATATATATATATAT
TTCAAGGATATACCATTCTAATGTCTGCCCCTAAGAAGATCGTCGTTTTGCCAGGTGACCACGTTGGTCA
AGAAATCACAGCCGAAGCCATTAAGGTTCTTAAAGCTATTTCTGATGTTCGTTCCAATGTCAAGTTCGAT
TTCGAAAATCATTTAATTGGTGGTGCTGCTATCGATGCTACAGGTGTTCCACTTCCAGATGAGGCGCTGG
AAGCCTCCAAGAAGGCTGATGCCGTTTTGTTAGGTGCTGTGGGTGGTCCTAAATGGGGTACAGGTAGTGT
TAGACCTGAACAAGGTTTACTAAAAATCCGTAAAGAACTTCAATTGTACGCCAACTTAAGACCATGTAAC
TTTGCATCCGACTCTCTTTTAGACTTATCTCCAATCAAGCCACAATTTGCTAAAGGTACTGACTTCGTTG
TTGTCAGAGAATTAGTGGGAGGTATTTACTTTGGTAAGAGAAAGGAAGACGATGGTGATGGTGTCGCTTG
GGATAGTGAACAATACACCGTTCCAGAAGTGCAAAGAATCACAAGAATGGCCGCTTTCATGGCCCTACAA
CATGAGCCACCATTGCCTATTTGGTCCTTGGATAAAGCTAATGTTTTGGCCTCTTCAAGATTATGGAGAA
AAACTGTGGAGGAAACCATCAAGAACGAATTTCCTACATTGAAGGTTCAACATCAATTGATTGATTCTGC
CGCCATGATCCTAGTTAAGAACCCAACCCACCTAAATGGTATTATAATCACCAGCAACATGTTTGGTGAT
ATCATCTCCGATGAAGCCTCCGTTATCCCAGGTTCCTTGGGTTTGTTGCCATCTGCGTCCTTGGCCTCTT
TGCCAGACAAGAACACCGCATTTGGTTTGTACGAACCATGCCACGGTTCTGCTCCAGATTTGCCAAAGAA
TAAGGTCAACCCTATCGCCACTATCTTGTCTGCTGCAATGATGTTGAAATTGTCATTGAACTTGCCTGAA
GAAGGTAAGGCCATTGAAGATGCAGTTAAAAAGGTTTTGGATGCAGGTATCAGAACTGGTGATTTAGGTG
GTTCCAACAGTACCACCGAAGTCGGTGATGCTGTCGCCGAAGAAGTTAAGAAAATCCTTGCTTAAAAAGA
TTCTCTTTTTTTATGATATTTGTACATAAACTTTATAAATGAAATTCATAATAGAAACGACACGAAATTA
CAAAATGGAATATGTTCATAGGGTAGGCCCTTTCGTCTCGCGCGTTTCGGTGATGACGGTGAAAACCTCT
GACACATGCAGCTCCCGGAGACGGTCACAGCTTGTCTGTAAGCGGATGCCGGGAGCAGACAAGCCCGTCA
GGGCGCGTCAGCGGGTGTTGGCGGGTGTCGGGGCTGGCTTAACTATGCGGCATCAGAGCAGATTGTACTG
AGAGTGCACCATATGCGGTGTGAAATACCGCACAGATGCGTAAGGAGAAAATACCGCATCAGGCGCCATT
CGCCATTCAGGCTGCGCAACTGTTGGGAAGGGCGATCGGTGCGGGCCTCTTCGCTATTACGCCAGCTGGC
GAAAGGGGGATGTGCTGCAAGGCGATTAAGTTGGGTAACGCCAGGGTTTTCCCAGTCACGACGTTGTAAA
ACGACGGCCAGTGAATTCCTTTTGTTGTTTCCGGGTGTACAATATGGACTTCCTCTTTTCTGGCAACCAA
ACCCATACATCGGGATTCCTATAATACCTTCGTTGGTCTCCCTAACATGTAGGTGGCGGAGGGGAGATAT
ACAATAGAACAGATACCAGACAAGACATAATGGGCTAAACAAGACTACACCAATTACACTGCCTCATTGA
TGGTGGTACATAACGAACTAATACTGTAGCCCTAGACTTGATAGCCATCATCATATCGAAGTTTCACTAC
CCTTTTTCCATTTGCCATCTATTGAAGTAATAATAGGCGCATGCAACTTCTTTTCTTTTTTTTTCTTTTC
TCTCTCCCCCGTTGTTGTCTCACCATATCCGCAATGACAAAAAAATGATGGAAGACACTAAAGGAAAAAA
TTAACGACAAAGACAGCACCAACAGATGTCGTTGTTCCAGAGCTGATGAGGGGTATCTCGAAGCACACGA
AACTTTTTCCTTCCTTCATTCACGCACACTACTCTCTAATGAGCAACGGTATACGGCCTTCCTTCCAGTT
ACTTGAATTTGAAATAAAAAAAAGTTTGCTGTCTTGCTATCAAGTATAAATAGACCTGCAATTATTAATC
TTTTGTTTCCTCGTCATTGTTCTCGTTCCCTTTCTTCCTTGTTTCTTTTTCTGCACAATATTTCAAGCTA
TACCAAGCATACAATCAACTCCGGATCAGTATGCAGATTTTCGTCAAGACTTTGACCGGTAAAACCGCAA
CATTGGAAGTTGAATCTTCCGATACCATCGACAACGTTAAGTCGAAAATTCAAGACAAGGAAGGGATCCC
TGGGTCTGGGGCTTACCCATACGATGTTCCTGACTATGCGGGGAATGGTATCCTCTGGCATGAGATGTGG
CATGAAGGCCTGGAAGAGGCATCTCGTTTGTACTTTGGGGAAAGGAACGTGAAAGGCATGTTTGAGGTGC
TGGAGCCCTTGCATGCTATGATGGAACGGGGCCCCCAGACTCTGAAGGAAACATCCTTTAATCAGGCCTA
TGGTCGAGATTTAATGGAGGCCCAAGAGTGGTGCAGGAAGTACATGAAATCAGGGAATGTCAAGGACCTC
CTCCAAGCCTGGGACCTCTATTATCATGTGTTCCGACGAATCTCAAAGACTAGTGAATTGCAAAGTAATC
AGCATCCCTCAGCACAACGCTTATCCGCTACAGGTGTAAACGCACACGGACGTCCTCAGGGCTCCACGCA
GAATGCCTTGAGAAGGACTGGTAGAGTCAATGGAGGTCACCCCGTGACTACTCAGATGGTGGAAACAGTG
CAAAATCTAGCCCCTAACTTACATCCTGAGCAAATTAGGTATAGTTTGGAAAACACAGGCTCAGTCGAGG
AAACAGTGGAAAGGTACTTGCGTGGTGATGAATTCAGCTTTCCACCTGGGTTTGAGCCCTCCAGGGCGCC
AATGGGGGCCAATGCGGCTGTTGATAATAACGCTGCTGGTGGCGGAGAGTTTAACGATCCCAGAAAGAAG
AACATGATTTGCGCTGAGAATCTACTCGATAAATTCCATGTGGATCTCAATGAAGATATGAGTAACTTAA
GCTTTAAGGACTTAGACATTGAAGAGAGAAAGAGATTGTTGGTTTGGCAAGCCAGAAAGAATTTGGAGAC
AAAATTGCAAAGTGATAAAGATTTGCAAAGTTTGCTGACTTTAATACCCAAGAAAAAGCGTAAGGTCTTA
ATTAATTATACTGACATAGAAATGAACAGATTGGGAAAGTAGCTGCAGCCAAGCTAATTCCGGGCGAATT
TCTTATGATTTATGATTTTTATTATTAAATAAGTTATAAAAAAAATAAGTGTATACAAATTTTAAAGTGA
CTCTTAGGTTTTAAAACGAAAATTCTTATTCTTGAGTAACTCTTTCCTGTAGGTCAGGTTGCTTTCTCAG
GTATAGCATGAGGTCGCTCTTATTGACCACACCTCTACCGGCATGCAAGCTTGGCGTAATCATGGTCATA
GCTGTTTCCTGTGTGAAATTGTTATCCGCTCACAATTCCACACAACATACGAGCCGGAAGCATAAAGTGT
AAAGCCTGGGGTGCCTAATGAGTGAGCTAACTCACATTAATTGCGTTGCGCTCACTGCCCGCTTTCCAGT
CGGGAAACCTGTCGTGCCAGCTGCATTAATGAATCGGCCAACGCGCGGGGAGAGGCGGTTTGCGTATTGG
GCGC
